>Addgene plasmid #114398 | pAB-HDAC5(mut-H-Y) | depositor full sequence | sequence record 215891 | Full Sequence
GACGGATCGGGAGATCTCCCGATCCCCTATGGTCGACTCTCAGTACAATCTGCTCTGATGCCGCATAGTT
AAGCCAGTATCTGCTCCCTGCTTGTGTGTTGGAGGTCGCTGAGTAGTGCGCGAGCAAAATTTAAGCTACA
ACAAGGCAAGGCTTGACCGACAATTGCATGAAGAATCTGCTTAGGGTTAGGCGTTTTGCGCTGCTTCGCG
ATGTACGGGCCAGATATACGCGTTGACATTGATTATTGACTAGTTATTAATAGTAATCAATTACGGGGTC
ATTAGTTCATAGCCCATATATGGAGTTCCGCGTTACATAACTTACGGTAAATGGCCCGCCTGGCTGACCG
CCCAACGACCCCCGCCCATTGACGTCAATAATGACGTATGTTCCCATAGTAACGCCAATAGGGACTTTCC
ATTGACGTCAATGGGTGGACTATTTACGGTAAACTGCCCACTTGGCAGTACATCAAGTGTATCATATGCC
AAGTACGCCCCCTATTGACGTCAATGACGGTAAATGGCCCGCCTGGCATTATGCCCAGTACATGACCTTA
TGGGACTTTCCTACTTGGCAGTACATCTACGTATTAGTCATCGCTATTACCATGGTGATGCGGTTTTGGC
AGTACATCAATGGGCGTGGATAGCGGTTTGACTCACGGGGATTTCCAAGTCTCCACCCCATTGACGTCAA
TGGGAGTTTGTTTTGGCACCAAAATCAACGGGACTTTCCAAAATGTCGTAACAACTCCGCCCCATTGACG
CAAATGGGCGGTAGGCGTGTACGGTGGGAGGTCTATATAAGCAGAGCTCTCTGGCTAACTAGAGAACCCA
CTGCTTACTGGCTTATCGAAATTAATACGACTCACTATAGGGAGACCCAAGCTGGCTAGCGTTTAAACTT
AAGCTTGGTACCGAGCTCGGATCCGCCACCATGGCCACCCAGGACGAGTTCACCCAGCTGAGCCAGTCTA
TCGCCGAGTTCCACACCTACCAGCTGGGCAACGGCCGGTGCAGCAGCCTGCTGGCCCAGAGAATCCACGC
CCCTCCCGAGACAGTGTGGTCCGTCGTGCGGAGATTCGACCGGCCCCAGATCTACAAGCACTTCATCAAG
AGCTGCAACGTGTCCGAGGACTTCGAGATGAGAGTGGGCTGCACCCGGGACGTGAACGTGATCAGCGGCC
TGCCCGCCAACACCAGCAGAGAGAGACTGGACCTGCTGGACGACGACAGAAGAGTGACCGGCTTCAGCAT
CACCGGCGGAGAGCACCGGCTGCGGAACTACAAGAGCGTGACCACCGTGCACAGATTCGAGAAAGAGGAA
GAAGAGGAACGGATCTGGACCGTGGTGCTGGAAAGCTACGTGGTGGACGTGCCCGAGGGCAACAGCGAAG
AGGACACCCGGCTGTTCGCCGACACCGTGATCCGGCTGAACCTGCAGAAGCTGGCCTCCATCACCGAGGC
CATGAACGACTACAAGGACGACGACGACAAGGACTATAAGGACGATGATGATAAGGATTACAAAGATGAC
GACGATAAGCCCCCCAAGAAGAAGCGGAAAGTCACAAGTTTGTACAAAAAAGCAGGCTCAATGAACTCTC
CCAACGAGTCGGATGGGATGTCAGGTCGGGAACCATCCTTGGAAATCCTGCCGCGGACTTCTCTGCACAG
CATCCCTGTGACAGTGGAGGTGAAGCCGGTGCTGCCAAGAGCCATGCCCAGTTCCATGGGGGGTGGGGGT
GGAGGCAGCCCCAGCCCTGTGGAGCTACGGGGGGCTCTGGTGGGCTCTGTGGACCCCACACTGCGGGAGC
AGCAACTGCAGCAGGAGCTCCTGGCGCTCAAGCAGCAGCAGCAGCTGCAGAAGCAGCTCCTGTTCGCTGA
GTTCCAGAAACAGCATGACCACCTGACAAGGCAGCATGAGGTCCAGCTGCAGAAGCACCTCAAGCAGCAG
CAGGAGATGCTGGCAGCCAAGCAGCAGCAGGAGATGCTGGCAGCCAAGCGGCAGCAGGAGCTGGAGCAGC
AGCGGCAGCGGGAGCAGCAGCGGCAGGAAGAGCTGGAGAAGCAGCGGCTGGAGCAGCAGCTGCTCATCCT
GCGGAACAAGGAGAAGAGCAAAGAGAGTGCCATTGCCAGCACTGAGGTAAAGCTGAGGCTCCAGGAATTC
CTCTTGTCGAAGTCAAAGGAGCCCACACCAGGCGGCCTCAACCATTCCCTCCCACAGCACCCCAAATGCT
GGGGAGCCCACCATGCTTCTTTGGACCAGAGTTCCCCTCCCCAGAGCGGCCCCCCTGGGACGCCTCCCTC
CTACAAACTGCCTTTGCCTGGGCCCTACGACAGTCGAGACGACTTCCCCCTCCGCAAAACAGCCTCTGAA
CCCAACTTGAAAGTGCGTTCAAGGCTAAAACAGAAGGTGGCTGAGCGGAGAAGCAGTCCCCTCCTGCGTC
GCAAGGATGGGACTGTTATTAGCACCTTTAAGAAGAGAGCTGTTGAGATCACAGGTGCCGGGCCTGGGGC
GTCGTCCGTGTGTAACAGCGCACCCGGCTCCGGCCCCAGCTCTCCCAACAGCTCCCACAGCACCATCGCT
GAGAATGGCTTTACTGGCTCAGTCCCCAACATCCCCACTGAGATGCTCCCTCAGCACCGAGCCCTCCCTC
TGGACAGCTCCCCCAACCAGTTCAGCCTCTACACGTCTCCTTCTCTGCCCAACATCTCCCTAGGGCTGCA
GGCCACGGTCACTGTCACCAACTCACACCTCACTGCCTCCCCGAAGCTGTCGACACAGCAGGAGGCCGAG
AGGCAGGCCCTCCAGTCCCTGCGGCAGGGTGGCACGCTGACCGGCAAGTTCATGAGCACATCCTCTATTC
CTGGCTGCCTGCTGGGCGTGGCACTGGAGGGCGACGGGAGCCCCCACGGGCATGCCTCCCTGCTGCAGCA
TGTGCTGTTGCTGGAGCAGGCCCGGCAGCAGAGCACCCTCATTGCTGTGCCACTCCACGGGCAGTCCCCA
CTAGTGACGGGTGAACGTGTGGCCACCAGCATGCGGACGGTAGGCAAGCTCCCGCGGCATCGGCCCCTGA
GCCGCACTCAGTCCTCACCGCTGCCGCAGAGTCCCCAGGCCCTGCAGCAGCTGGTCATGCAACAACAGCA
CCAGCAGTTCCTGGAGAAGCAGAAGCAGCAGCAGCTACAGCTGGGCAAGATCCTCACCAAGACAGGGGAG
CTGCCCAGGCAGCCCACCACCCACCCTGAGGAGACAGAGGAGGAGCTGACGGAGCAGCAGGAGGTCTTGC
TGGGGGAGGGAGCCCTGACCATGCCCCGGGAGGGCTCCACAGAGAGTGAGAGCACACAGGAAGACCTGGA
GGAGGAGGACGAGGAAGAGGATGGGGAGGAGGAGGAGGATTGCATCCAGGTTAAGGACGAGGAGGGCGAG
AGTGGTGCTGAGGAGGGGCCCGACTTGGAGGAGCCTGGTGCTGGATACAAAAAACTGTTCTCAGATGCCC
AGCCGCTGCAGCCTTTGCAGGTGTACCAGGCGCCCCTCAGCCTGGCCACTGTGCCCCACCAGGCCCTGGG
CCGTACCCAGTCCTCCCCTGCTGCCCCTGGGGGCATGAAGAGCCCCCCAGACCAGCCCGTCAAGCACCTC
TTCACCACAGGTGTGGTCTACGACACGTTCATGCTAAAGCACCAGTGCATGTGCGGGAACACACACGTGC
ACCCTGAGCATGCTGGCCGGATCCAGAGCATCTGGTCCCGGCTGCAGGAGACAGGCCTGCTTAGCAAGTG
CGAGCGGATCCGAGGTCGCAAAGCCACGCTAGATGAGATCCAGACAGTGCACTCTGAATACCACACCCTG
CTCTATGGGACCAGTCCCCTCAACCGGCAGAAGCTAGACAGCAAGAAGTTGCTCGGCCCCATCAGCCAGA
AGATGTATGCTGTGCTGCCTTGTGGGGGCATCGGGGTGGACAGTGACACCGTGTGGAATGAGATGCACTC
CTCCAGTGCTGTGCGCATGGCAGTGGGCTGCCTGCTGGAGCTGGCCTTCAAGGTGGCTGCAGGAGAGCTC
AAGAATGGATTTGCCATCATCCGGCCCCCAGGACACCACGCCGAGGAATCCACAGCCATGGGATTCTGCT
TCTTCAACTCTGTAGCCATCACCGCAAAACTCCTACAGCAGAAGTTGAACGTGGGCAAGGTCCTCATCGT
GGACTGGGACATTCACCATGGCAATGGCACCCAGCAGGCGTTCTACAATGACCCCTCTGTGCTCTACATC
TCTCTGCATCGCTATGACAACGGGAACTTCTTTCCAGGCTCTGGGGCTCCTGAAGAGGTTGGTGGAGGAC
CAGGCGTGGGGTACAATGTGAACGTGGCATGGACAGGAGGTGTGGACCCCCCCATTGGAGACGTGGAGTA
CCTTACAGCCTTCAGGACAGTGGTGATGCCCATTGCCCACGAGTTCTCACCTGATGTGGTCCTAGTCTCC
GCCGGGTTTGATGCTGTTGAAGGACATCTGTCTCCTCTGGGTGGCTACTCTGTCACCGCCAGATGTTTTG
GCCACTTGACCAGGCAGCTGATGACCCTGGCAGGGGGCCGGGTGGTGCTGGCCCTGGAGGGAGGCTATGA
CTTGACCGCCATCTGTGATGCCTCTGAGGCTTGTGTCTCGGCTCTGCTCAGTGTAGAGCTGCAGCCCTTG
GATGAGGCAGTCTTGCAGCAAAAGCCCAACATCAACGCAGTGGCCACGCTAGAGAAAGTCATCGAGATCC
AGAGCAAACACTGGAGCTGTGTGCAGAAGTTCGCCGCTGGTCTGGGCCGGTCCCTGCGAGAGGCCCAAGC
AGGTGAGACCGAGGAGGCCGAGACTGTGAGCGCCATGGCCTTGCTGTCGGTGGGGGCCGAGCAGGCCCAG
GCTGCGGCAGCCCGGGAACACAGCCCCAGGCCGGCAGAGGAGCCCATGGAGCAGGAGCCTGCCCTGTGAA
CCCAGCTTTCTTGTACAAAGTGGTCATCCGCGGTCTAGAGGGCCCGTTTAAACCCGCTGATCAGCCTCGA
CTGTGCCTTCTAGTTGCCAGCCATCTGTTGTTTGCCCCTCCCCCGTGCCTTCCTTGACCCTGGAAGGTGC
CACTCCCACTGTCCTTTCCTAATAAAATGAGGAAATTGCATCGCATTGTCTGAGTAGGTGTCATTCTATT
CTGGGGGGTGGGGTGGGGCAGGACAGCAAGGGGGAGGATTGGGAAGACAATAGCAGGCATGCTGGGGATG
CGGTGGGCTCTATGGCTTCTGAGGCGGAAAGAACCAGCTGGGGCTCTAGGGGGTATCCCC
[124 nt withheld, positions 5311-5434]
C
[32 nt withheld, positions 5436-5467]
CA
[57 nt withheld, positions 5470-5526]
A
[49 nt withheld, positions 5528-5576]
CCTTTGACGTTGGAGTCCACGTTCTTT
[37 nt withheld, positions 5604-5640]
ACCCTATCTCGGTCTATTCTTTTGATTTATAAGGGATTTTGGGGATTTCGGCCTATTGGTTAAAAAATGA
GCTGATTTAACAAAAATTTAACGCGAATTAATTCTGTGGAATGTGTGTCAGTTAGGGTGTGGAAAGTCCC
CAGGCTCCCCAGGCAGGCAGAAGTATGCAAAGCATGCATCTCAATTAGTCAGCAACCAGGTGTGGAAAGT
CCCCAGGCTCCCCAGCAGGCAGAAGTATGCAAAGCATGCATCTCAATTAGTCAGCAACCATAGTCCCGCC
CCTAACTCCGCCCATCCCGCCCCTAACTCCGCCCAGTTCCGCCCATTCTCCGCCCCATGGCTGACTAATT
TTTTTTATTTATGCAGAGGCCGAGGCCGCCTCTGCCTCTGAGCTATTCCAGAAGTAGTGAGGAGGCTTTT
TTGGAGGCCTAGGCTTTTGCAAAAAGCTCCCGGGAGCTTGTATATCCATTTTCGGATCTGATCAGCACGT
GTTGACAATTAATCATCGGCATAGTATATCGGCATAGTATAATACGACAAGGTGAGGAACTAAACCATGG
CCAAGTTGACCAGTGCCGTTCCGGTGCTCACCGCGCGCGACGTCGCCGGAGCGGTCGAGTTCTGGACCGA
CCGGCTCGGGTTCTCCCGGGACTTCGTGGAGGACGACTTCGCCGGTGTGGTCCGGGACGACGTGACCCTG
TTCATCAGCGCGGTCCAGGACCAGGTGGTGCCGGACAACACCCTGGCCTGGGTGTGGGTGCGCGGCCTGG
ACGAGCTGTACGCCGAGTGGTCGGAGGTCGTGTCCACGAACTTCCGGGACGCCTCCGGGCCGGCCATGAC
CGAGATCGGCGAGCAGCCGTGGGGGCGGGAGTTCGCCCTGCGCGACCCGGCCGGCAACTGCGTGCACTTC
GTGGCCGAGGAGCAGGACTGACACGTGCTACGAGATTTCGATTCCACCGCCGCCTTCTATGAAAGGTTGG
GCTTCGGAATCGTTTTCCGGGACGCCGGCTGGATGATCCTCCAGCGCGGGGATCTCATGCTGGAGTTCTT
CGCCCACCCCAACTTGTTTATTGCAGCTTATAATGGTTACAAATAAAGCAATAGCATCACAAATTTCACA
AATAAAGCATTTTTTTCACTGCATTCTAGTTGTGGTTTGTCCAAACTCATCAATGTATCTTATCATGTCT
GTATACCGTCGACCTCTAGCTAGAGCTTGGCGTAATCATGGTCATAGCTGTTTCCTGTGTGAAATTGTTA
TCCGCTCACAATTCCACACAACATACGAGCCGGAAGCATAAAGTGTAAAGCCTGGGGTGCCTAATGAGTG
AGCTAACTCACATTAATTGCGTTGCGCTCACTGCCCGCTTTCCAGTCGGGAAACCTGTCGTGCCAGCTGC
ATTAATGAATCGGCCAACGCGCGGGGAGAGGCGGTTTGCGTATTGGGCGCTCTTCCGCTTCCTCGCTCAC
TGACTCGCTGCGCTCGGTCGTTCGGCTGCGGCGAGCGGTATCAGCTCACTCAAAGGCGGTAATACGGTTA
TCCACAGAATCAGGGGATAACGCAGGAAAGAACATGTGAGCAAAAGGCCAGCAAAAGGCCAGGAACCGTA
AAAAGGCCGCGTTGCTGGCGTTTTTCCATAGGCTCCGCCCCCCTGACGAGCATCACAAAAATCGACGCTC
AAGTCAGAGGTGGCGAAACCCGACAGGACTATAAAGATACCAGGCGTTTCCCCCTGGAAGCTCCCTCGTG
CGCTCTCCTGTTCCGACCCTGCCGCTTACCGGATACCTGTCCGCCTTTCTCCCTTCGGGAAGCGTGGCGC
TTTCTCAATGCTCACGCTGTAGGTATCTCAGTTCGGTGTAGGTCGTTCGCTCCAAGCTGGGCTGTGTGCA
CGAACCCCCCGTTCAGCCCGACCGCTGCGCCTTATCCGGTAACTATCGTCTTGAGTCCAACCCGGTAAGA
CACGACTTATCGCCACTGGCAGCAGCCACTGGTAACAGGATTAGCAGAGCGAGGTATGTAGGCGGTGCTA
CAGAGTTCTTGAAGTGGTGGCCTAACTACGGCTACACTAGAAGGACAGTATTTGGTATCTGCGCTCTGCT
GAAGCCAGTTACCTTCGGAAAAAGAGTTGGTAGCTCTTGATCCGGCAAACAAACCACCGCTGGTAGCGGT
GGTTTTTTTGTTTGCAAGCAGCAGATTACGCGCAGAAAAAAAGGATCTCAAGAAGATCCTTTGATCTTTT
CTACGGGGTCTGACGCTCAGTGGAACGAAAACTCACGTTAAGGGATTTTGGTCATGAGATTATCAAAAAG
GATCTTCACCTAGATCCTTTTAAATTAAAAATGAAGTTTTAAATCAATCTAAAGTATATATGAGTAAACT
TGGTCTGACAGTTACCAATGCTTAATCAGTGAGGCACCTATCTCAGCGATCTGTCTATTTCGTTCATCCA
TAGTTGCCTGACTCCCCGTCGTGTAGATAACTACGATACGGGAGGGCTTACCATCTGGCCCCAGTGCTGC
AATGATACCGCGAGACCCACGCTCACCGGCTCCAGATTTATCAGCAATAAACCAGCCAGCCGGAAGGGCC
GAGCGCAGAAGTGGTCCTGCAACTTTATCCGCCTCCATCCAGTCTATTAATTGTTGCCGGGAAGCTAGAG
TAAGTAGTTCGCCAGTTAATAGTTTGCGCAACGTTGTTGCCATTGCTACAGGCATCGTGGTGTCACGCTC
GTCGTTTGGTATGGCTTCATTCAGCTCCGGTTCCCAACGATCAAGGCGAGTTACATGATCCCCCATGTTG
TGCAAAAAAGCGGTTAGCTCCTTCGGTCCTCCGATCGTTGTCAGAAGTAAGTTGGCCGCAGTGTTATCAC
TCATGGTTATGGCAGCACTGCATAATTCTCTTACTGTCATGCCATCCGTAAGATGCTTTTCTGTGACTGG
TGAGTACTCAACCAAGTCATTCTGAGAATAGTGTATGCGGCGACCGAGTTGCTCTTGCCCGGCGTCAATA
CGGGATAATACCGCGCCACATAGCAGAACTTTAAAAGTGCTCATCATTGGAAAACGTTCTTCGGGGCGAA
AACTCTCAAGGATCTTACCGCTGTTGAGATCCAGTTCGATGTAACCCACTCGTGCACCCAACTGATCTTC
AGCATCTTTTACTTTCACCAGCGTTTCTGGGTGAGCAAAAACAGGAAGGCAAAATGCCGCAAAAAAGGGA
ATAAGGGCGACACGGAAATGTTGAATACTCATACTCTTCCTTTTTCAATATTATTGAAGCATTTATCAGG
GTTATTGTCTCATGAGCGGATACATATTTGAATGTATTTAGAAAAATAAACAAATAGGGGTTCCGCGCAC
ATTTCCCCGAAAAGTGCCACCTGACGTC
Features (pLannotate 1.2.2; 26 found; start..end, strand, type, name):
     36..80      -  misc_feature   bom (fragment): basis of mobility region from pBR322
    235..614     +  enhancer       CMV enhancer: human cytomegalovirus immediate early enhancer
    615..818     +  promoter       CMV promoter: human cytomegalovirus (CMV) immediate early promoter
    814..847     +  LTR            5' LTR (truncated) (fragment): truncated 5' long terminal repeat (LTR) from HIV-1
    863..881     +  promoter       T7 promoter: promoter for bacteriophage T7 RNA polymerase
    947..1477    +  CDS            PYL1 (fragment): PYL1_ARATH - Also known as RCAR12. Experimental evidence at protein level: Swiss-Prot protein existence level 1. Receptor for abscisic acid (ABA) required for ABA-mediated responses such as stomatal closure and germination inhibition. Inhibits the activity of group-A protein phosphatases type 2C (PP2Cs) when activated by ABA (PubMed:19407143, PubMed:19855379, PubMed:19893533, PubMed:19898420, PubMed:23844015, PubMed:21658606). Can be activated by both (-)-ABA and (+)-ABA (PubMed:23844015). From Arabidopsis thaliana (Mouse-ear cress).
   1481..1501    +  CDS            FLAG (fragment): FLAG® epitope tag, followed by an enterokinase cleavage site
   1526..1549    +  CDS            3xFLAG (fragment): three tandem FLAG® epitope tags
   1574..1598    +  protein_bind   attB1: mutant version of attB; recombination site for the Gateway® BP reaction BP Clonase™
   1601..4966    +  CDS            HDAC5: HDAC5_HUMAN - Also known as KIAA0600. Experimental evidence at protein level: Swiss-Prot protein existence level 1. Responsible for the deacetylation of lysine residues on the N-terminal part of the core histones (H2A, H2B, H3 and H4). Histone deacetylation gives a tag for epigenetic repression and plays an important role in transcriptional regulation, cell cycle progression and developmental events. Histone deacetylases act via the formation of large multiprotein complexes. Involved in muscle maturation by repressing transcription of myocyte enhancer MEF2C. During muscle differentiation, it s
   4970..4994    -  protein_bind   attB2: mutant version of attB; recombination site for the Gateway® BP reaction BP Clonase™
   5041..5265    +  polyA_signal   bGH poly(A) signal: bovine growth hormone polyadenylation signal
   5269..5290    +  promoter       SV40 promoter (fragment): SV40 enhancer and early promoter
   5311..5739    +  rep_origin     f1 ori (sequence partly withheld): f1 bacteriophage origin of replication; arrow indicates direction of (+) strand synthesis
   5753..6083    +  promoter       SV40 promoter: SV40 enhancer and early promoter
   6131..6178    +  promoter       EM7 promoter: synthetic bacterial promoter&nbsp
   6197..6571    +  CDS            BleoR: antibiotic-binding protein; Sh ble from Streptoalloteichus hindustanus; confers resistance to bleomycin, phleomycin, and Zeocin™
   6581..6706    +  CDS            ble (fragment): BLE_KLEPN - Experimental evidence at protein level: Swiss-Prot protein existence level 1. Binding protein with a strong affinity to the bleomycin family of antibiotics. Binds to CL990; an antimitotic-antibiotic compound. From Klebsiella pneumoniae.
   6701..6822    +  polyA_signal   SV40 poly(A) signal: SV40 polyadenylation signal
   6895..6911    -  protein_bind   lac operator: The lac repressor binds to the lac operator to inhibit transcription in E. coli. This inhibition can be relieved by adding lactose or isopropyl-β-D-thiogalactopyranoside (IPTG). lac repressor encoded by lacI
   6919..6949    -  promoter       lac promoter: promoter for the E. coli lac operon
   6964..6985    -  protein_bind   CAP binding site: CAP binding activates transcription in the presence of cAMP. E. coli catabolite activator protein
   6998..7090    -  CDS            lacI (fragment): lac repressor; lacI; The lac repressor binds to the lac operator to inhibit transcription in E. coli. This inhibition can be relieved by adding lactose or isopropyl-β-D-thiogalactopyranoside (IPTG).
   7273..7861    -  rep_origin     ori: high-copy-number ColE1/pMB1/pBR322/pUC origin of replication
   8032..8892    -  CDS            AmpR: β-lactamase; bla; confers resistance to ampicillin, carbenicillin, and related antibiotics
   8893..8997    -  promoter       AmpR promoter: bla
