>Addgene plasmid #114398 | pAB-HDAC5(mut-H-Y) | addgene full sequence | sequence record 416271 | Addgene NGS Result
GACATTGATTATTGACTAGTTATTAATAGTAATCAATTACGGGGTCATTAGTTCATAGCCCATATATGGA
GTTCCGCGTTACATAACTTACGGTAAATGGCCCGCCTGGCTGACCGCCCAACGACCCCCGCCCATTGACG
TCAATAATGACGTATGTTCCCATAGTAACGCCAATAGGGACTTTCCATTGACGTCAATGGGTGGAGTATT
TACGGTAAACTGCCCACTTGGCAGTACATCAAGTGTATCATATGCCAAGTACGCCCCCTATTGACGTCAA
TGACGGTAAATGGCCCGCCTGGCATTATGCCCAGTACATGACCTTATGGGACTTTCCTACTTGGCAGTAC
ATCTACGTATTAGTCATCGCTATTACCATGGTGATGCGGTTTTGGCAGTACATCAATGGGCGTGGATAGC
GGTTTGACTCACGGGGATTTCCAAGTCTCCACCCCATTGACGTCAATGGGAGTTTGTTTTGGCACCAAAA
TCAACGGGACTTTCCAAAATGTCGTAACAACTCCGCCCCATTGACGCAAATGGGCGGTAGGCGTGTACGG
TGGGAGGTCTATATAAGCAGAGCTCTCTGGCTAACTAGAGAACCCACTGCTTACTGGCTTATCGAAATTA
ATACGACTCACTATAGGGAGACCCAAGCTGGCTAGCGTTTAAACTTAAGCTTGGTACCGAGCTCGGATCC
GCCACCATGGCCACCCAGGACGAGTTCACCCAGCTGAGCCAGTCTATCGCCGAGTTCCACACCTACCAGC
TGGGCAACGGCCGGTGCAGCAGCCTGCTGGCCCAGAGAATCCACGCCCCTCCCGAGACAGTGTGGTCCGT
CGTGCGGAGATTCGACCGGCCCCAGATCTACAAGCACTTCATCAAGAGCTGCAACGTGTCCGAGGACTTC
GAGATGAGAGTGGGCTGCACCCGGGACGTGAACGTGATCAGCGGCCTGCCCGCCAACACCAGCAGAGAGA
GACTGGACCTGCTGGACGACGACAGAAGAGTGACCGGCTTCAGCATCACCGGCGGAGAGCACCGGCTGCG
GAACTACAAGAGCGTGACCACCGTGCACAGATTCGAGAAAGAGGAAGAAGAGGAACGGATCTGGACCGTG
GTGCTGGAAAGCTACGTGGTGGACGTGCCCGAGGGCAACAGCGAAGAGGACACCCGGCTGTTCGCCGACA
CCGTGATCCGGCTGAACCTGCAGAAGCTGGCCTCCATCACCGAGGCCATGAACGACTACAAGGACGACGA
CGACAAGGACTATAAGGACGATGATGATAAGGATTACAAAGATGACGACGATAAGCCCCCCAAGAAGAAG
CGGAAAGTCACAAGTTTGTACAAAAAAGCAGGCTCAATGAACTCTCCCAACGAGTCGGATGGGATGTCAG
GTCGGGAACCATCCTTGGAAATCCTGCCGCGGACTTCTCTGCACAGCATCCCTGTGACAGTGGAGGTGAA
GCCGGTGCTGCCAAGAGCCATGCCCAGTTCCATGGGGGGTGGGGGTGGAGGCAGCCCCAGCCCTGTGGAG
CTACGGGGGGCTCTGGTGGGCTCTGTGGACCCCACACTGCGGGAGCAGCAACTGCAGCAGGAGCTCCTGG
CGCTCAAGCAGCAGCAGCAGCTGCAGAAGCAGCTCCTGTTCGCTGAGTTCCAGAAACAGCATGACCACCT
GACAAGGCAGCATGAGGTCCAGCTGCAGAAGCACCTCAAGCAGCAGCAGGAGATGCTGGCAGCCAAGCAG
CAGCAGGAGATGCTGGCAGCCAAGCGGCAGCAGGAGCTGGAGCAGCAGCGGCAGCGGGAGCAGCAGCGGC
AGGAAGAGCTGGAGAAGCAGCGGCTGGAGCAGCAGCTGCTCATCCTGCGGAACAAGGAGAAGAGCAAAGA
GAGTGCCATTGCCAGCACTGAGGTAAAGCTGAGGCTCCAGGAATTCCTCTTGTCGAAGTCAAAGGAGCCC
ACACCAGGCGGCCTCAACCATTCCCTCCCACAGCACCCCAAATGCTGGGGAGCCCACCATGCTTCTTTGG
ACCAGAGTTCCCCTCCCCAGAGCGGCCCCCCTGGGACGCCTCCCTCCTACAAACTGCCTTTGCCTGGGCC
CTACGACAGTCGAGACGACTTCCCCCTCCGCAAAACAGCCTCTGAACCCAACTTGAAAGTGCGTTCAAGG
CTAAAACAGAAGGTGGCTGAGCGGAGAAGCAGTCCCCTCCTGCGTCGCAAGGATGGGACTGTTATTAGCA
CCTTTAAGAAGAGAGCTGTTGAGATCACAGGTGCCGGGCCTGGGGCGTCGTCCGTGTGTAACAGCGCACC
CGGCTCCGGCCCCAGCTCTCCCAACAGCTCCCACAGCACCATCGCTGAGAATGGCTTTACTGGCTCAGTC
CCCAACATCCCCACTGAGATGCTCCCTCAGCACCGAGCCCTCCCTCTGGACAGCTCCCCCAACCAGTTCA
GCCTCTACACGTCTCCTTCTCTGCCCAACATCTCCCTAGGGCTGCAGGCCACGGTCACTGTCACCAACTC
ACACCTCACTGCCTCCCCGAAGCTGTCGACACAGCAGGAGGCCGAGAGGCAGGCCCTCCAGTCCCTGCGG
CAGGGTGGCACGCTGACCGGCAAGTTCATGAGCACATCCTCTATTCCTGGCTGCCTGCTGGGCGTGGCAC
TGGAGGGCGACGGGAGCCCCCACGGGCATGCCTCCCTGCTGCAGCATGTGCTGTTGCTGGAGCAGGCCCG
GCAGCAGAGCACCCTCATTGCTGTGCCACTCCACGGGCAGTCCCCACTAGTGACGGGTGAACGTGTGGCC
ACCAGCATGCGGACGGTAGGCAAGCTCCCGCGGCATCGGCCCCTGAGCCGCACTCAGTCCTCACCGCTGC
CGCAGAGTCCCCAGGCCCTGCAGCAGCTGGTCATGCAACAACAGCACCAGCAGTTCCTGGAGAAGCAGAA
GCAGCAGCAGCTACAGCTGGGCAAGATCCTCACCAAGACAGGGGAGCTGCCCAGGCAGCCCACCACCCAC
CCTGAGGAGACAGAGGAGGAGCTGACGGAGCAGCAGGAGGTCTTGCTGGGGGAGGGAGCCCTGACCATGC
CCCGGGAGGGCTCCACAGAGAGTGAGAGCACACAGGAAGACCTGGAGGAGGAGGACGAGGAAGAGGATGG
GGAGGAGGAGGAGGATTGCATCCAGGTTAAGGACGAGGAGGGCGAGAGTGGTGCTGAGGAGGGGCCCGAC
TTGGAGGAGCCTGGTGCTGGATACAAAAAACTGTTCTCAGATGCCCAGCCGCTGCAGCCTTTGCAGGTGT
ACCAGGCGCCCCTCAGCCTGGCCACTGTGCCCCACCAGGCCCTGGGCCGTACCCAGTCCTCCCCTGCTGC
CCCTGGGGGCATGAAGAGCCCCCCAGACCAGCCCGTCAAGCACCTCTTCACCACAGGTGTGGTCTACGAC
ACGTTCATGCTAAAGCACCAGTGCATGTGCGGGAACACACACGTGCACCCTGAGCATGCTGGCCGGATCC
AGAGCATCTGGTCCCGGCTGCAGGAGACAGGCCTGCTTAGCAAGTGCGAGCGGATCCGAGGTCGCAAAGC
CACGCTAGATGAGATCCAGACAGTGCACTCTGAATACCACACCCTGCTCTATGGGACCAGTCCCCTCAAC
CGGCAGAAGCTAGACAGCAAGAAGTTGCTCGGCCCCATCAGCCAGAAGATGTATGCTGTGCTGCCTTGTG
GGGGCATCGGGGTGGACAGTGACACCGTGTGGAATGAGATGCACTCCTCCAGTGCTGTGCGCATGGCAGT
GGGCTGCCTGCTGGAGCTGGCCTTCAAGGTGGCTGCAGGAGAGCTCAAGAATGGATTTGCCATCATCCGG
CCCCCAGGACACCACGCCGAGGAATCCACAGCCATGGGATTCTGCTTCTTCAACTCTGTAGCCATCACCG
CAAAACTCCTACAGCAGAAGTTGAACGTGGGCAAGGTCCTCATCGTGGACTGGGACATTCACCATGGCAA
TGGCACCCAGCAGGCGTTCTACAATGACCCCTCTGTGCTCTACATCTCTCTGCATCGCTATGACAACGGG
AACTTCTTTCCAGGCTCTGGGGCTCCTGAAGAGGTTGGTGGAGGACCAGGCGTGGGGTACAATGTGAACG
TGGCATGGACAGGAGGTGTGGACCCCCCCATTGGAGACGTGGAGTACCTTACAGCCTTCAGGACAGTGGT
GATGCCCATTGCCCACGAGTTCTCACCTGATGTGGTCCTAGTCTCCGCCGGGTTTGATGCTGTTGAAGGA
CATCTGTCTCCTCTGGGTGGCTACTCTGTCACCGCCAGATGTTTTGGCCACTTGACCAGGCAGCTGATGA
CCCTGGCAGGGGGCCGGGTGGTGCTGGCCCTGGAGGGAGGCTATGACTTGACCGCCATCTGTGATGCCTC
TGAGGCTTGTGTCTCGGCTCTGCTCAGTGTAGAGCTGCAGCCCTTGGATGAGGCAGTCTTGCAGCAAAAG
CCCAACATCAACGCAGTGGCCACGCTAGAGAAAGTCATCGAGATCCAGAGCAAACACTGGAGCTGTGTGC
AGAAGTTCGCCGCTGGTCTGGGCCGGTCCCTGCGAGAGGCCCAAGCAGGTGAGACCGAGGAGGCCGAGAC
TGTGAGCGCCATGGCCTTGCTGTCGGTGGGGGCCGAGCAGGCCCAGGCTGCGGCAGCCCGGGAACACAGC
CCCAGGCCGGCAGAGGAGCCCATGGAGCAGGAGCCTGCCCTGTGAACCCAGCTTTCTTGTACAAAGTTGG
CATTATAAGAAAGCATTGCTTATCAATTTGTTGCAACGAACAGGTCACTATCAGTCAAAATAAAATCATT
ATTTGCCATCCAGCTGATATCCCCTATAGTGAGTCGTATTACATGGTCATAGCTGTTTCCTGGCAGCTCT
GGCCCGTGTCTCAAAATCTCTGATGTTACATTGCACAAGATAAAAATATATCATCATGAACAATAAAACT
GTCTGCTTACATAAACAGTAATACAAGGGGTGTTATGAGCCATATTCAACGGGAAACGTCGAGGCCGCGA
TTAAATTCCAACATGGATGCTGATTTATATGGGTATAAATGGGCTCGCGATAATGTCGGGCAATCAGGTG
CGACAATCTATCGCTTGTATGGGAAGCCCGATGCGCCAGAGTTGTTTCTGAAACATGGCAAAGGTAGCGT
TGCCAATGATGTTACAGATGAGATGGTCAGACTAAACTGGCTGACGGAATTTATGCCTCTTCCGACCATC
AAGCATTTTATCCGTACTCCTGATGATGCATGGTTACTCACCACTGCGATCCCCGGAAAAACAGCATTCC
AGGTATTAGAAGAATATCCTGATTCAGGTGAAAATATTGTTGATGCGCTGGCAGTGTTCCTGCGCCGGTT
GCATTCGATTCCTGTTTGTAATTGTCCTTTTAACAGCGATCGCGTATTTCGTCTCGCTCAGGCGCAATCA
CGAATGAATAACGGTTTGGTTGATGCGAGTGATTTTGATGACGAGCGTAATGGCTGGCCTGTTGAACAAG
TCTGGAAAGAAATGCATAAACTTTTGCCATTCTCACCGGATTCAGTCGTCACTCATGGTGATTTCTCACT
TGATAACCTTATTTTTGACGAGGGGAAATTAATAGGTTGTATTGATGTTGGACGAGTCGGAATCGCAGAC
CGATACCAGGATCTTGCCATCCTATGGAACTGCCTCGGTGAGTTTTCTCCTTCATTACAGAAACGGCTTT
TTCAAAAATATGGTATTGATAATCCTGATATGAATAAATTGCAGTTTCATTTGATGCTCGATGAGTTTTT
CTAATCAGAATTGGTTAATTGGTTGTAACACTGGCAGAGCATTACGCTGACTTGACGGGACGGCGCAAGC
TCATGACCAAAATCCCTTAACGTGAGTTACGCGTCGTTCCACTGAGCGTCAGACCCCGTAGAAAAGATCA
AAGGATCTTCTTGAGATCCTTTTTTTCTGCGCGTAATCTGCTGCTTGCAAACAAAAAAACCACCGCTACC
AGCGGTGGTTTGTTTGCCGGATCAAGAGCTACCAACTCTTTTTCCGAAGGTAACTGGCTTCAGCAGAGCG
CAGATACCAAATACTGTTCTTCTAGTGTAGCCGTAGTTAGGCCACCACTTCAAGAACTCTGTAGCACCGC
CTACATACCTCGCTCTGCTAATCCTGTTACCAGTGGCTGCTGCCAGTGGCGATAAGTCGTGTCTTACCGG
GTTGGACTCAAGACGATAGTTACCGGATAAGGCGCAGCGGTCGGGCTGAACGGGGGGTTCGTGCACACAG
CCCAGCTTGGAGCGAACGACCTACACCGAACTGAGATACCTACAGCGTGAGCTATGAGAAAGCGCCACGC
TTCCCGAAGGGAGAAAGGCGGACAGGTATCCGGTAAGCGGCAGGGTCGGAACAGGAGAGCGCACGAGGGA
GCTTCCAGGGGGAAACGCCTGGTATCTTTATAGTCCTGTCGGGTTTCGCCACCTCTGACTTGAGCGTCGA
TTTTTGTGATGCTCGTCAGGGGGGCGGAGCCTATGGAAAAACGCCAGCAACGCGGCCTTTTTACGGTTCC
TGGCCTTTTGCTGGCCTTTTGCTCACATGTTCTTTCCTGCGTTATCCCCTGATTCTGTGGATAACCGTAT
TACCGCCTTTGAGTGAGCTGATACCGCTCGCCGCAGCCGAACGACCGAGCGCAGCGAGTCAGTGAGCGAG
GAAGCGGAAGAGCGCCCAATACGCAAACCGCCTCTCCCCGCGCGTTGGCCGATTCATTAATGCAGCTGGC
ACGACAGGTTTCCCGACTGGAAAGCGGGCAGTGAGCGCAACGCAATTAATACGCGTACCGCTAGCCAGGA
AGAGTTTGTAGAAACGCAAAAAGGCCATCCGTCAGGATGGCCTTCTGCTTAGTTTGATGCCTGGCAGTTT
ATGGCGGGCGTCCTGCCCGCCACCCTCCGGGCCGTTGCTTCACAACGTTCAAATCCGCTCCCGGCGGATT
TGTCCTACTCAGGAGAGCGTTCACCGACAAACAACAGATAAAACGAAAGGCCCAGTCTTCCGACTGAGCC
TTTCGTTTTATTTGATGCCTGGCAGTTCCCTACTCTCGCGTTAACGCTAGCATGGATGTTTTCCCAGTCA
CGACGTTGTAAAACGACGGCCAGTCTTAAGCTCGGGCCCCAAATAATGATTTTATTTTGACTGATAGTGA
CCTGTTCGTTGCAACAAATTGATGAGCAATGCTTTTTTATAATGCCAACTTTGTACAAAAAAGCTGAACG
AGAAACGTAAAATGATATAAATATCAATATATTAAATTAGATTTTGCATAAAAAACAGACTACATAATAC
TGTAAAACACAACATATCCAGTCACTATGCACCAGGCTTTACACTTTATGCTTCCGGCTCGATGCAGTTT
AAGGTTTACACCTATAAAAGAGAGAGCCGTTATCGTCTGTTTGTGGATGTACAGAGTGATATTATTGACA
CGCCCGGGCGACGGATGGTGATCCCCCTGGCCAGTGCACGTCTGCTGTCAGATAAAGTCCCCCGTGAACT
TTACCCGGTGGTGCATATCGGGGATGAAAGCTGGCGCATGATGACCACCGATATGGCCAGTGTGCCGGTC
TCCGTTATCGGGGAAGAAGTGGCTGATCTCAGCCACCGCGAAAATGACATCAAAAACGCCATTAACCTGA
TGTTCTGGGGAATAATGTCAGGCTCCCTTATACACAGCCAGTCTGCAGGTCGACCATAGTGACTGGATAT
GTTGTGTTTTACAGTATTATGTAGTCTGTTTTTTATGCAAAATCTAATTTAATATATTGATATTTATATC
ATTTTACGTTTCTCGGTTCAGCTTTCTTGTACAAAGTGGTCATCCGCGGTCTAGAGGGCCCGTTTAAACC
CGCTGATCAGCCTCGACTGTGCCTTCTAGTTGCCAGCCATCTGTTGTTTGCCCCTCCCCCGTGCCTTCCT
TGACCCTGGAAGGTGCCACTCCCACTGTCCTTTCCTAATAAAATGAGGAAATTGCATCGCATTGTCTGAG
TAGGTGTCATTCTATTCTGGGGGGCCGGGTGGTGCTGGCCCTGGCCAGGGCCAGCACCACCCGGCCCCCT
GACGAGCATCACAAAAATCGACGCTCAAGTCAGAGGTGGCGAAACCCGACAGGACTATAAAGATACCAGG
CGTTTCCCCCTGGAAGCTCCCTCGTGCGCTCTCCTGTTCCGACCCTGCCGCTTACCGGATACCTGTCCGC
CTTTCTCCCTTCGGGAAGCGTGGCGCTTTCTCATAGCTCACGCTGTAGGTATCTCAGTTCGGTGTAGGTC
GTTCGCTCCAAGCTGGGCTGTGTGCACGAACCCCCCGTTCAGCCCGACCGCTGCGCCTTATCCGGTAACT
ATCGTCTTGAGTCCAACCCGGTAAGACACGACTTATCGCCACTGGCAGCAGCCACTGGTAACAGGATTAG
CAGAGCGAGGTATGTAGGCGGTGCTACAGAGTTCTTGAAGTGGTGGCCTAACTACGGCTACACTAGAAGA
ACAGTATTTGGTATCTGCGCTCTGCTGAAGCCAGTTACCTTCGGAAAAAGAGTTGGTAGCTCTTGATCCG
GCAAACAAACCACCGCTGGTAGCGGTGGTTTTTTTGTTTGCAAGCAGCAGATTACGCGCAGAAAAAAAGG
ATCTCAAGAAGATCCTTTGATCTTTTCTACGGGGTCTGACGCTCAGTGGAACGAAAACTCACGTTAAGGG
ATTTTGGTCATGAGATTATCAAAAAGGATCTTCACCTAGATCCTTTTAAATTAAAAATGAAGTTTTAAAT
CAATCTAAAGTATATATGAGTAAACTTGGTCTGACAGTTACCAATGCTTAATCAGTGAGGCACCTATCTC
AGCGATCTGTCTATTTCGTTCATCCATAGTTGCCTGACTCCCCGTCGTGTAGATAACTACGATACGGGAG
GGCTTACCATCTGGCCCCAGTGCTGCAATGATACCGCGAGACCCACGCTCACCGGCTCCAGATTTATCAG
CAATAAACCAGCCAGCCGGAAGGGCCGAGCGCAGAAGTGGTCCTGCAACTTTATCCGCCTCCATCCAGTC
TATTAATTGTTGCCGGGAAGCTAGAGTAAGTAGTTCGCCAGTTAATAGTTTGCGCAACGTTGTTGCCATT
GCTACAGGCATCGTGGTGTCACGCTCGTCGTTTGGTATGGCTTCATTCAGCTCCGGTTCCCAACGATCAA
GGCGAGTTACATGATCCCCTATGTTGTGCAAAAAAGCGGTTAGCTCCTTCGGTCCTCCGATCGTTGTCAG
AAGTAAGTTGGCCGCAGTGTTATCACTCATGGTTATGGCAGCACTGCATAATTCTCTTACTGTCATGCCA
TCCGTAAGATGCTTTTCTGTGACTGGTGAGTACTCAACCAAGTCATTCTGAGAATAGTGTATGCGGCGAC
CGAGTTGCTCTTGCCCGGCGTCAATACGGGATAATACCGCGCCACATAGCAGAACTTTAAAAGTGCTCAT
CATTGGAAAACGTTCTTCGGGGCGAAAACTCTCAAGGATCTTACCGCTGTTGAGATCCAGTTCGATGTAA
CCCACTCGTGCACCCAACTGATCTTCAGCATCTTTTACTTTCACCAGCGTTTCTGGGTGAGCAAAAACAG
GAAGGCAAAATGCCGCAAAAAAGGGAATAAGGGCGACACGGAAATGTTGAATACTCATACTCTTCCTTTT
TCAATATTATTGAAGCATTTATCAGGGTTATTGTCTCATGAGCGGATACATATTTGAATGTATTTAGAAA
AATAAACAAATAGGGGTTCCGCGCACATTTCCCCGAAAAGTGCCACCTGACGTCGACGGATCGGGAGATC
TCCCGATCCCCTATGGTGCACTCTCAGTACAATCTGCTCTGATGCCGCATAGTTAAGCCAGTATCTGCTC
CCTGCTTGTGTGTTGGAGGTCGCTGAGTAGTGCGCGAGCAAAATTTAAGCTACAACAAGGCAAGGCTTGA
CCGACAATTGCATGAAGAATCTGCTTAGGGTTAGGCGTTTTGCGCTGCTTCGCGATGTACGGGCCAGATA
TACGCGTT
Features (pLannotate 1.2.2; 27 found; start..end, strand, type, name):
      1..380     +  enhancer       CMV enhancer: human cytomegalovirus immediate early enhancer
    381..584     +  promoter       CMV promoter: human cytomegalovirus (CMV) immediate early promoter
    580..613     +  LTR            5' LTR (truncated) (fragment): truncated 5' long terminal repeat (LTR) from HIV-1
    629..647     +  promoter       T7 promoter: promoter for bacteriophage T7 RNA polymerase
    713..1243    +  CDS            PYL1 (fragment): PYL1_ARATH - Also known as RCAR12. Experimental evidence at protein level: Swiss-Prot protein existence level 1. Receptor for abscisic acid (ABA) required for ABA-mediated responses such as stomatal closure and germination inhibition. Inhibits the activity of group-A protein phosphatases type 2C (PP2Cs) when activated by ABA (PubMed:19407143, PubMed:19855379, PubMed:19893533, PubMed:19898420, PubMed:23844015, PubMed:21658606). Can be activated by both (-)-ABA and (+)-ABA (PubMed:23844015). From Arabidopsis thaliana (Mouse-ear cress).
   1247..1267    +  CDS            FLAG (fragment): FLAG® epitope tag, followed by an enterokinase cleavage site
   1292..1315    +  CDS            3xFLAG (fragment): three tandem FLAG® epitope tags
   1340..1364    +  protein_bind   attB1: mutant version of attB; recombination site for the Gateway® BP reaction BP Clonase™
   1367..4732    +  CDS            HDAC5: HDAC5_HUMAN - Also known as KIAA0600. Experimental evidence at protein level: Swiss-Prot protein existence level 1. Responsible for the deacetylation of lysine residues on the N-terminal part of the core histones (H2A, H2B, H3 and H4). Histone deacetylation gives a tag for epigenetic repression and plays an important role in transcriptional regulation, cell cycle progression and developmental events. Histone deacetylases act via the formation of large multiprotein complexes. Involved in muscle maturation by repressing transcription of myocyte enhancer MEF2C. During muscle differentiation, it s
   4736..4835    -  protein_bind   attL2: mutant version of attL; recombination site for the Gateway® LR reaction LR Clonase™
   4853..4871    -  promoter       T7 promoter: promoter for bacteriophage T7 RNA polymerase
   5005..5814    +  CDS            KanR: aminoglycoside phosphotransferase; aph(3')-Ia; confers resistance to kanamycin in bacteria or G418 (Geneticin®) in eukaryotes
   5961..6549    +  rep_origin     ori: high-copy-number ColE1/pMB1/pBR322/pUC origin of replication
   6732..6824    +  CDS            lacI (fragment): lac repressor; lacI; The lac repressor binds to the lac operator to inhibit transcription in E. coli. This inhibition can be relieved by adding lactose or isopropyl-β-D-thiogalactopyranoside (IPTG).
   6879..6906    -  terminator     rrnB T2 terminator: transcription terminator T2 from the E. coli rrnB gene
   7038..7081    +  terminator     rrnB T1 terminator: Escherichia coli rrnB; transcription terminator T1 from the E. coli rrnB gene
   7128..7164    -  CDS            lacZα (fragment): LacZα fragment of β-galactosidase; lacZ fragment
   7181..7379    +  protein_bind   attP1 (fragment): mutant version of attP; recombination site for the Gateway® BP reaction BP Clonase™
   7388..7411    +  promoter       lac UV5 promoter (fragment): E. coli lac promoter with an "up" mutation
   7412..7714    +  CDS            ccdB: CcdB, a bacterial toxin that poisons DNA gyrase; ccdB; Plasmids containing the ccdB gene cannot be propagated in standard E. coli strains.
   7755..7877    -  protein_bind   attR3: mutant version of attR; recombination site for the Gateway® LR reaction LR Clonase™
   7859..7879    -  protein_bind   attB2: mutant version of attB; core recombination site for the Gateway® BP reaction BP Clonase™
   7927..8038    +  polyA_signal   bGH poly(A) signal: bovine growth hormone polyadenylation signal
   8115..8687    -  rep_origin     ori: high-copy-number ColE1/pMB1/pBR322/pUC origin of replication
   8858..9718    -  CDS            AmpR: β-lactamase; bla; confers resistance to ampicillin, carbenicillin, and related antibiotics
   9719..9823    -  promoter       AmpR promoter: bla
   9882..9934    -  misc_feature   bom (fragment): basis of mobility region from pBR322
