[The description below was written by a language model from this plasmid's Addgene catalogue record and pLannotate feature annotations shown in this document.]
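Description:
pAB-HDAC5(mut-H-Y) is a mammalian expression plasmid that produces human HDAC5 carrying the H1006Y substitution, fused at its N-terminus to PYL1, the Arabidopsis abscisic acid (ABA) receptor. The catalogue also notes an additional D593E change relative to the NCBI reference protein. Transcription is driven by the CMV immediate-early enhancer/promoter and ends at a bGH polyadenylation signal. In both sequence records the open reading frame runs PYL1 fragment, FLAG-type epitope tags, an attB1 site left by Gateway cloning, then the HDAC5 coding sequence. PYL proteins bind a partner phosphatase domain only in the presence of ABA. The fusion is therefore suited to chemically induced recruitment of HDAC5 to a chosen locus, in line with the associated work on targeted epigenome editing at expanded CAG/CTG repeats. The record does not state the functional effect of H1006Y.

The plasmid is propagated in E. coli through a high-copy ColE1/pUC origin and selected with ampicillin (AmpR). The backbone is listed as pAAV-CMV-GFP, but neither feature table annotates AAV ITRs or GFP.

The two sequence records disagree downstream of HDAC5. The depositor's 9,028-nt sequence shows a clean attB2 junction, the bGH poly(A) signal, an f1 ori and an SV40/EM7-driven bleomycin/Zeocin resistance cassette that could allow selection in mammalian cells. The 10,088-nt sequencing result lacks that cassette. In its place, between HDAC5 and the bGH signal, it shows an attL2 site, KanR, a second ColE1-type origin, rrnB terminators, an attP1 fragment, ccdB and attR/attB2 elements. This pattern resembles retained entry- and destination-vector sequence, but the record does not explain the discrepancy.
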