Addgene plasmid #114398: pAB-HDAC5(mut-H-Y)
Purpose: For PYL-HDAC5 H1006Y expression
Depositing lab: Vincent Dion. Depositing organization: Universite de Lausanne (UNIL). Publication: Expanded CAG/CTG repeats resist gene silencing mediated by targeted Epigenome editing. Yang B, Borgeaud AC, Buricova M, Aeschbach L, Rodriguez-Lima O, Ruiz Buendia GA, Cinesi C, Taylor AS, Baubec T, Dion V. Hum Mol Genet. 2021 Sep 7. pii: 6365982. doi: 10.1093/hmg/ddab255. PubMed 34494094.
Backbone
  Vector backbone: pAAV-CMV-GFP
  Backbone size w/o insert (bp): 5391
  Vector type: Mammalian Expression
Growth in bacteria
  Bacterial resistance: Ampicillin, 100 μg/mL
  Growth temperature: 37°C
  Growth strain: DH5alpha
  Copy number: Unknown
Gene/Insert
  Gene/Insert name: PYL-HDAC5 H1006Y
  Species: H. sapiens (human)
  Insert size (bp): 4054
  Mutation: additional D593E compared to NCBI ref NP_005465.2
  Promoter: CMV
  Cloning method: Gateway Cloning
Terms and licenses: Academic/Nonprofit Terms; Industry Terms: Not Available to Industry
How to cite: pAB-HDAC5(mut-H-Y) was a gift from Vincent Dion (Addgene plasmid # 114398 ; http://n2t.net/addgene:114398 ; RRID:Addgene_114398)
